>Addgene plasmid #219869 | pCfb13194 | addgene full sequence | sequence record 435607 | Addgene NGS Result
TTCGTAGATAATGGAATACAAATGGATATCCAGAGTATACACATGGATAGTATACACTGACACGACAATT
CTGTATCTCTTTATGTTAACTACTGTGAGGCATTAAATAGAGCTTGATATATAAAATGTTACATTTCACA
GTCTGAACTTTTGCAGATTACCTAATTTGGTAAGATATTAATTATGAACTGAAAGTTGATGGCATCCCTA
AATTTGATGCAACGGAATGCGTGCGATAGTGAATCATTGCTAACAGATCAAGTAATCGTATCAATCGTTC
CACGTCTTATCCAGACTCGATTTCCGCCCTAACCTAAGGAAACTGCTGAGTAATTTCGAGGTTGGTTCCT
AACAAAAGCCAAGAAACGCGCCGATGGTTTAGTGGTAAAATCCATCGTTGCCATCGATGGGCCCCCGGTT
CGATTCCGGGTCGGCGCACGATGTGGAAATGTGATGTGGTTTTAGAGCTAGAAATAGCAAGTTAAAATAA
GGCTAGTCCGTTATCAACTTGAAAAAGTGGCACCGAGTCGGTGGTGCTTTTTTTGTGTGGGTACGGTGTA
AGCGTCACCTCTCTTTTTCCCTCCCCACCCTCACTACGGCATTTTGGTAGGACGTGCTTACTAAGCGCCA
GACAATTGGTACACGCTTACTAAGAGATGCCTTCTCTCGTCTAAATGTTCGAAACCTTATGTACGATTAC
ATAAGCAAATTTCACAAACGACTGAAGAGCTCTTCAATGCGCGACGCTTCAACCCAGGCGCAAGTTGATG
CGTTCCACAGCCGTCTGAGCGATGATTCCGGTGAGTATTGAGCAGGTGAAGAGGCGGAGAGGTGTGAGAC
ACCCAGTGATGGAACTCGACAAAATGCGAAGGAGACGTCTGAGTGACAAAAGAGGTGGATCGCGTGCATT
CGCGGCCGCATTTAAATCCCCACTTCAGAAGTTCCTATACTTTCTAGAGAATAGGAACTTCACTATAGAG
TCGAATAAGGGCGACACCCCATAATTAGCCCGGGCGAAAGGCCCAGTCTTTCGACTGAGCCTTTCGTTTT
ATTTGATGCCTGGCAGTTCCCTACTCTCGCATGGGGAGTCCCCACACTACCATCGGCGCTACGGCGTTTC
ACTTCTGAGTTCGGCATGGGGTCAGGTGGGACCACCGCGCTACTGCCGCCAGGCAAACAAGGGGTGTTAT
GAGCCATATTCAGGTATAAATGGGCTCGCGATAATGTTCAGAATTGGTTAATTGGTTGTAACACTGACCC
CTATTTGTTTATTTTTCTAAATACATTCAAATATGTATCCGCTCATGAGACAATAACCCTGATAAATGCT
TCAATAATATTGAAAAAGGAAGAATATGAGTATTCAACATTTCCGTGTCGCCCTTATTCCCTTTTTTGCG
GCATTTTGCCTTCCTGTTTTTGCTCACCCAGAAACGCTGGTGAAAGTAAAAGATGCTGAAGATCAGTTGG
GTGCACGAGTGGGTTACATCGAACTGGATCTCAACAGCGGTAAGATCCTTGAGAGTTTTCGCCCCGAAGA
ACGTTTTCCAATGATGAGCACTTTTAAAGTTCTGCTATGTGGCGCGGTATTATCCCGTATTGACGCCGGG
CAAGAGCAACTCGGTCGCCGCATACACTATTCTCAGAATGACTTGGTTGAGTACTCACCAGTCACAGAAA
AGCATCTTACGGATGGCATGACAGTAAGAGAATTATGCAGTGCTGCCATAACCATGAGTGATAACACTGC
GGCCAACTTACTTCTGACAACGATCGGAGGACCGAAGGAGCTAACCGCTTTTTTGCACAACATGGGGGAT
CATGTAACTCGCCTTGATCGTTGGGAACCGGAGCTGAATGAAGCCATACCAAACGACGAGCGTGACACCA
CGATGCCTGTAGCGATGGCAACAACGTTGCGCAAACTATTAACTGGCGAACTACTTACTCTAGCTTCCCG
GCAACAATTAATAGACTGGATGGAGGCGGATAAAGTTGCAGGACCACTTCTGCGCTCGGCCCTTCCGGCT
GGCTGGTTTATTGCTGATAAATCCGGAGCCGGTGAGCGTGGTTCTCGCGGTATCATCGCAGCGCTGGGGC
CAGATGGTAAGCCCTCCCGTATCGTAGTTATCTACACGACGGGGAGTCAGGCAACTATGGATGAACGAAA
TAGACAGATCGCTGAGATAGGTGCCTCACTGATTAAGCATTGGTAAGCAGAGCATTACGCTGACTTGACG
GGACGGCGCAAGCTCATGACCAAAATCCCTTAACGTGAGTTACGCGCGCGTCGTTCCACTGAGCGTCAGA
CCCCGTAGAAAAGATCAAAGGATCTTCTTGAGATCCTTTTTTTCTGCGCGTAATCTGCTGCTTGCAAACA
AAAAAACCACCGCTACCAGCGGTGGTTTGTTTGCCGGATCAAGAGCTACCAACTCTTTTTCCGAAGGTAA
CTGGCTTCAGCAGAGCGCAGATACCAAATACTGTTCTTCTAGTGTAGCCGTAGTTAGCCCACCACTTCAA
GAACTCTGTAGCACCGCCTACATACCTCGCTCTGCTAATCCTGTTACCAGTGGCTGCTGCCAGTGGCGAT
AAGTCGTGTCTTACCGGGTTGGACTCAAGACGATAGTTACCGGATAAGGCGCAGCGGTCGGGCTGAACGG
GGGGTTCGTGCACACAGCCCAGCTTGGAGCGAACGACCTACACCGAACTGAGATACCTACAGCGTGAGCT
ATGAGAAAGCGCCACGCTTCCCGAAGGGAGAAAGGCGGACAGGTATCCGGTAAGCGGCAGGGTCGGAACA
GGAGAGCGCACGAGGGAGCTTCCAGGGGGAAACGCCTGGTATCTTTATAGTCCTGTCGGGTTTCGCCACC
TCTGACTTGAGCGTCGATTTTTGTGATGCTCGTCAGGGGGGCGGAGCCTATGGAAAAACGCCAGCAACGC
GGCCTTTTTACGGTTCCTGGCCTTTTGCTGGCCTTTTGCTCACATGTTCTTTCCTGCGTTATCCCCTGAT
TCTGTGGATAACCGTATTACCGCCTTTGAGTGAGCTGATACCGCTCGCCGCAGCCGAACGACCGAGCGCA
GCGAGTCAGTGAGCGAGGAAGCGGAAGGCGAGAGTAGGGAACTGCCAGGCATCAAACTAAGCAGAAGGCC
CCTGACGGATGGCCTTTTTGCGTTTCTACAAACTCTTTCTGTGTTGTAAAACGACGGCCAGTCTTAAGCT
CGGGCCCCCTGGGCGGTTCTGATAACGAGTAATCGTTAATCCGCAAATAACGTAAAAACCCGCTTCGGCG
GGTTTTTTTATGGGGGGAGTTTAGGGAAAGAGCATTTGTCAGAATATTTAAGGGCGCCTGTCACTTTGCT
TGATATATGAGAATTATTTAACCTTATAAATGAGAAAAAAGCAACGCACTTTAAATAAGATACGTTGCTT
TTTCGATTGATGAACACCTATAATTAAACTATTCATCTATTATTTATGATTTTTTGTATATACAATATTT
CTAGTTTGTTAAAGAGAATTAAGAAAATAAATCTCGAAAATAATAAAGGGAAAATCAGTTTTTGATATCA
AAATTATACATGTCAACGATAATACAAAATATAATACAAACTATAAGATGTTATCAGTATTTATTATGCA
TTTAGAATAAATTTTGTGTCGCCCTTATTCGACTCACTATAGAAGTTCCTATTCTCTAGAAAGTATAGGA
ACTTCACTTCATTTTATTTAAATTTGCGGCCGCTATGTCTGATAAAAGGATGTAACATAGGCAAGCTGCT
CGTGAGTGTTGAGTACGAACCTTAGATCCAAATCACCCGCACCCACGGATATACTTGCTTGAATATACAG
TAGTAAGGAGTTTGGCGCCCGTTTTTTCGAGCCCCACACGTTTCGGTGAGTATGAGCGGCGGCAGATTCG
AGCGTTTCCGGTTTCCGCGGCTGGACGAGAGCCCATGATGGGGGCTCCCACCACCAGCAATCAGGGCCCT
GATTACACACCCACCTGTAATGTCATGCTGTTCATCGTGGTTAATGCTGCTGTGTGCTGTGTGTGTGTGT
TGTTTGGCGCTCATTGTTGCGTTATGCAGCGTACACCACAATATTGGAAGCTTATTAGCCTTTCTATTTT
TTCGTTTGCAAGGCTTAACAACATTGCTGTGGAGAGGGATGGGGATATGGAGGCCGCTGGAGGGAGTCGG
AGAGGCGTTTTGGAGCGGCTTGGCCTGGCGCCCAGCTCGCGAAACGCACCTAGGACCCTTTGGCACGCCG
AAATGTGCCACTTTTCAGTCTAGTAACGCCTTACCTACGTCATTCCATGCATGCATGTTTGCGCCTTTTT
TCCCTTGCCCTTGATCGCCACACAGTACAGTGCACTGTACAGTGGAGGTTTTGGGGGGGTCTTAGATGGG
AGCTAAAAGCGGCCTAGCGGTACACTAGTGGGATTGTATGGAGTGGCATGGAGCCTAGGTGGAGCCTGAC
AGGACGCACGACCGGCTAGCCCGTGACAGACGATGGGTGGCTCCTGTTGTCCACCGCGTACAAATGTTTG
GGCCAAAGTCTTGTCAGCCTTGCTTGCGAACCTAATTCCCAATTTTGTCACTTCGCACCCCCATTGATCG
AGCCCTAACCCCTGCCCATCAGGCAATCCAATTAAGCTCGCATTGTCTGCCTTGTTTAGTTTGGCTCCTG
CCCGTTTCGGCGTCCACTTGCACAAACACAAACAAGCATTATATATAAGGCTCGTCTCTCCCTCCCAACC
ACACTCACTTTTTTGCCCGTCTTCCCTTGCTAACACAAAAGTCAAGAACACAAACAACCACCCCAACCCC
CTTACACACAAGACATATCTACAGCAATGGGTAAAAAGCCTGAACTCACCGCGACGTCTGTCGAGAAGTT
TCTGATCGAAAAGTTCGACAGCGTCTCCGACCTGATGCAGCTCTCGGAGGGCGAAGAATCTCGTGCTTTC
AGCTTCGATGTAGGAGGGCGTGGATATGTCCTGCGGGTAAATAGCTGCGCCGATGGTTTCTACAAAGATC
GTTATGTTTATCGGCACTTTGCATCGGCCGCGCTCCCGATTCCGGAAGTGCTTGACATTGGGGAATTCAG
CGAGAGCCTGACCTATTGCATCTCCCGCCGTGCACAGGGTGTCACGTTGCAAGACCTGCCTGAAACCGAA
CTGCCCGCTGTTCTGCAGCCGGTCGCGGAGGCAATGGATGCCATTGCTGCGGCCGATCTTAGCCAGACGA
GCGGGTTCGGCCCATTCGGACCGCAAGGAATCGGTCAATACACTACATGGCGTGATTTCATATGCGCGAT
TGCTGATCCCCATGTGTATCACTGGCAAACTGTGATGGACGACACCGTCAGTGCGTCCGTCGCGCAGGCT
CTCGATGAGCTGATGCTTTGGGCCGAGGACTGCCCCGAAGTCCGGCACCTCGTGCACGCGGATTTCGGCT
CCAACAATGTCCTGACGGACAATGGCCGCATAACAGCGGTCATTGACTGGAGCGAGGCGATGTTCGGGGA
TTCCCAATACGAGGTCGCCAACATCTTCTTCTGGAGGCCGTGGTTGGCTTGTATGGAGCAGCAGACGCGC
TACTTCGAGCGGAGGCATCCGGAGCTTGCAGGATCGCCGCGGCTCCGGGCGTATATGCTCCGCATTGGTC
TTGACCAACTCTATCAGAGCTTGGTTGACGGCAATTTCGATGATGCAGCTTGGGCGCAGGGTCGATGCGA
CGCAATCGTCCGATCCGGAGCCGGGACTGTCGGGCGTACACAAATCGCCCGCAGAAGCGCGGCCGTCTGG
ACCGATGGCTGTGTAGAAGTACTCGCCGATAGTGGAAACCGACGCCCCAGCACTCGTCCGAGGGCAAAGG
AATAATCATGTAATTAGTTATGTCACGCTTACATTCACGCCCTCCCCCCACATCCGCTCTAACCGAAAAG
GAAGGAGTTAGACAACCTGAAGTCTAGGTCCCTATTTATTTTTTTATAGTTATGTTAGTATTAAGAACGT
TATTTATATTTCAAATTTTTCTTTTTTTTCTGTACAGACGCGTGTACGCATGTAACATTATACTGAAAAC
CTTGCTTGAGAAGGTTTTGGGACGCTCGAGCAGGCTTGGAGGCGACGTGGCAGTGGCTCGCGGGAGGATC
GGCGGGAAACTCCGGGATATCCGTCGAGAGTTTACACGTGAATGGGCAGCGCAATCCGTTGACGACGATA
CGACTGGCAAAGTAGCGACGATACCTGCCAGACAGGTGACATGTGCAGGCCGCACTAACAAGGAAACGGG
CGCTGGGGGGGGCGGGCTTCTAGACTTTGCCCTTGAACAGGAATCTAGTGGGGGCTTGTCTTTCCGCCAA
TGGGGGAGCGCCTGTTGAGCGACCGTGCATGCTGGAACGCCAAGTGTATGTACAGCTGGTGGTCTCGCAG
CGGTATGTGACGGGACTTACATCTCTCGTTTTTTCATGACCACGTTTTCACAGGCTCGGAGGTACGTTAA
AGTTTTGAAGGCTGCATCTGAACCGAGGTATGGGGGAGTTTGAACAGCAACAGTGTTGGGGCTGAGGGGG
CCAAGATCGGGGCAAGCAGAGGTCTTAGATCAATTGTGGGGATCCCAAAGGGCTCGTTATCACCTTTTTC
CACCCAATTCGGGTCCCAATTGATCCACTACTGGCTTGCCCAAGTTACCCCAGAAATGCCGCCCCGGATT
TCTCCAAAAACCTAATAAGCTTCATGGAACTTGGTGGAAGTGACTTTCTACAGAGTGGAGAGAACCGTGG
ACACGTGGCAATGGCGCTGACCGTGTCCCCGAGCCGAATCGACGTGAGGGGAGAACGGAGTATCTGCGGT
CATGTGACCTTCCAGAGCGGCGTCGCCAGTGTGCACGCGGTGACCCCCAGTTTGGGTCTCTGTCACACGC
ATACTACCTCGGCTCTCCACATGCTGAACTTTATCTTTCGTGGGGATCATACCGAAAGTTGCAACTACCA
GGTGTATATAAAGCCTGGTAGACTCCCCCCACTTTGGACCTCATCCAACCAAGACACACAAAAATGGACC
GACTTAACAACCTCGCCACCCAGCTCGAGCAGAACCCCGCCAA
Features (pLannotate 1.2.2; 14 found; start..end, strand, type, name):
    367..437     +  ncRNA          tRNA: Accession: RF00005 - tRNA
    459..533     +  misc_RNA       gRNA scaffold: guide RNA scaffold for the Streptococcus pyogenes CRISPR/Cas9 system
    938..971     -  protein_bind   FRT (minimal): supports FLP-mediated excision but not integration (Turan and Bode, 2011) FLP recombinase from the Saccharomyces cerevisiae 2μ plasmid
   1015..1055    -  terminator     rrnB T1 terminator (fragment): transcription terminator T1 from the E. coli rrnB gene
   1057..1172    -  ncRNA          5S rRNA: Accession: RF00001 - 5S ribosomal RNA
   1203..1227    +  CDS            KanR (fragment): aminoglycoside phosphotransferase; aph(3')-Ia; confers resistance to kanamycin
   1257..1353    +  promoter       AmpR promoter (fragment): bla
   1356..2216    +  CDS            AmpR: β-lactamase; bla; confers resistance to ampicillin, carbenicillin, and related antibiotics
   2338..2926    +  rep_origin     ori: high-copy-number ColE1/pMB1/pBR322/pUC origin of replication
   3151..3168    +  terminator     rrnB T2 terminator (fragment): transcription terminator T2 from the E. coli rrnB gene
   3193..3212    -  CDS            lacZα (fragment): LacZα fragment of β-galactosidase; lacZ fragment
   3682..3715    +  protein_bind   FRT (minimal): supports FLP-mediated excision but not integration (Turan and Bode, 2011) FLP recombinase from the Saccharomyces cerevisiae 2μ plasmid
   4863..5884    +  CDS            HygR (fragment): aminoglycoside phosphotransferase from E. coli; aph(4)-Ia; confers resistance to hygromycin
   5886..6119    +  terminator     CYC1 terminator (fragment): S. cerevisiae CYC1; transcription terminator for CYC1
