[The description below was written by a language model from this plasmid's Addgene catalogue record and pLannotate feature annotations shown in this document.]
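Description:
pCfb13194 is a 7.1 kb yeast plasmid for Yarrowia lipolytica, built by Gibson cloning on the depositing laboratory's own backbone. It serves as the TF04 "base plasmid" of the TUNEYALI system for high-throughput tuning of gene expression. In E. coli it is maintained at high copy from a ColE1/pUC-type origin and selected with ampicillin through the bla gene and its promoter. Selection in yeast relies on hygromycin resistance, annotated as an aph(4)-Ia coding sequence followed by a CYC1 terminator. The record does not state which promoter drives this marker, and no yeast replication element is annotated.

The payload combines two elements directed at the transcription factor gene TF04 (YALI1_C02831g): a guide RNA and a homologous arm matching the same locus to act as a repair template. The feature table shows a tRNA immediately upstream of a Streptococcus pyogenes Cas9 gRNA scaffold. The short gap between them is the likely position of the spacer, an arrangement consistent with tRNA-assisted guide expression and processing. No Cas9 gene is annotated, so the nuclease is presumably supplied separately, for example by the recipient strain. The homology sequences themselves were not annotated.

Two minimal FRT sites in opposite orientations are also detected, but the record does not explain their role. Short fragments of rrnB terminators, 5S rRNA, KanR and lacZα appear to be backbone remnants. According to the depositor, the plasmid can be used directly to knock out TF04. It can also serve as an entry vector into which promoters are inserted by Golden Gate assembly to build libraries that vary TF04 expression.
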