Addgene plasmid #219869: pCfb13194
Purpose: The base plasmid of TUNEYALI for TF04
Depositing lab: Irina Borodina. Depositing organization: Danmarks Tekniske Universitet. Publication: High-throughput metabolic engineering of Yarrowia lipolytica through gene expression tuning. Jiang W, Wang S, Ahlheit D, Fumagalli T, Yang Z, Ramanathan S, Jiang X, Weber T, Dahlin J, Borodina I. Proc Natl Acad Sci U S A. 2025 Jun 10;122(23):e2426686122. doi: 10.1073/pnas.2426686122. Epub 2025 Jun 3. PubMed 40460129.
Backbone
  Vector backbone: Our own backbone
  Vector type: Yeast Expression
  Selectable markers: Hygromycin
Growth in bacteria
  Bacterial resistance: Ampicillin, 100 μg/mL
  Growth temperature: 37°C
  Growth strain: DH5alpha
  Copy number: High Copy
Gene/Insert
  Gene/Insert name: Contains gRNA targeting TF04 (YALI1_C02831g) and homologous arm matching TF04
  gRNA/shRNA sequence: CGATGTGGAAATGTGATGTG
  Species: Yarrowia lipolytica
  Cloning method: Gibson Cloning
Terms and licenses: Academic/Nonprofit Terms; Industry Terms: Not Available to Industry
Depositor comments: This plasmid contains gRNA targeting TF04 (YALI1_C02831g) and homologous arm matching TF04, which can be used for library construction by inserting promoters using a golden gate or directly knocking TF04 out.
How to cite: pCfb13194 was a gift from Irina Borodina (Addgene plasmid # 219869 ; http://n2t.net/addgene:219869 ; RRID:Addgene_219869)
